Addgene plasmid #43849: pFUS_A2A
Depositing lab: Takashi Yamamoto. Depositing organization: Hiroshima University. Publication: Efficient TALEN construction and evaluation methods for human cell and animal applications. Sakuma T, Hosoi S, Woltjen K, Suzuki KI, Kashiwagi K, Wada H, Ochiai H, Miyamoto T, Kawai N, Sasakura Y, Matsuura S, Okada Y, Kawahara A, Hayashi S, Yamamoto T. Genes Cells. 2013 Feb 6. doi: 10.1111/gtc.12037. PubMed 23388034.
Backbone
  Vector backbone: pCR8
  Backbone manufacturer: Invitrogen
  Backbone size w/o insert (bp): 2447
  Total vector size (bp): 3001
Growth in bacteria
  Bacterial resistance: Spectinomycin, 50 μg/mL
  Growth temperature: 37°C
  Growth strain: DH5alpha
  Copy number: High Copy
Gene/Insert
  Gene/Insert name: LacZ + BsaI restriction sites
  Cloning method: Unknown
  Sequencing primers: 5′ pCR8_F1 (ttgatgcctggcagttccct); 3′ pCR8_R1 (cgaaccgaacaggcttatgt)
Terms and licenses: Academic/Nonprofit Terms; Industry Terms: Not Available to Industry
Depositor comments: For more information on Yamamoto TALEN Add-On Plasmids please refer to: http://www.addgene.org/TALEN/Yamamotolab/
How to cite: pFUS_A2A was a gift from Takashi Yamamoto (Addgene plasmid # 43849 ; http://n2t.net/addgene:43849 ; RRID:Addgene_43849)
