[The description below was written by a language model from this plasmid's Addgene catalogue record and the feature table of its GenBank file.]
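Description:
pFUS_A2A is a small (about 3.0 kb) bacterial cloning plasmid built on the Invitrogen pCR8 backbone. It serves as an intermediate array vector in a Golden Gate-style TALEN assembly system and is distributed as part of a set of TALEN add-on plasmids. It is propagated in E. coli at high copy from a ColE1/pUC-type origin. Selection is with spectinomycin, through the aadA aminoglycoside adenylyltransferase gene, which also confers streptomycin resistance. The construct carries no eukaryotic expression elements and is purely a cloning intermediate.

The insert is recorded as "LacZ + BsaI restriction sites". The feature table shows a lacZ-alpha fragment on the reverse strand, driven by the lac promoter with its CAP binding site and lac operator. Remnants of a multiple cloning region lie within it, including T7 and T3 promoters and M13 primer sites. The rrnB T1 and T2 transcription terminators from the backbone sit next to the cassette and insulate it from read-through transcription. The BsaI sites themselves are not annotated in the feature table. In vectors of this design, these type IIS sites usually flank the lacZ-alpha cassette, so that digestion releases it and leaves defined overhangs. An ordered set of TALE repeat modules can then be ligated in its place in a single reaction. Loss of alpha-complementation allows blue/white screening for correct assemblies.

The resulting repeat array would normally be transferred in a second step into a final TALEN expression vector. The record does not state the specific overhangs or how many modules this particular pFUS variant accepts. The associated publication concerns efficient TALEN construction and evaluation for human cells and animal models.
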