LOCUS       Exported 3001 bp ds-DNA circular SYN 12-MAY-2021
DEFINITION  synthetic circular DNA
ACCESSION   .
VERSION     .
KEYWORDS    pFUS_A2A
SOURCE      synthetic DNA construct
  ORGANISM  synthetic DNA construct
REFERENCE   1 (bases 1 to 3001)
  AUTHORS   Sakuma T, Hosoi S, Woltjen K, Suzuki KI, Kashiwagi K, Wada H, Ochiai
            H, Miyamoto T, Kawai N, Sasakura Y, Matsuura S, Okada Y, Kawahara A,
            Hayashi S, Yamamoto T
  TITLE     Efficient TALEN construction and evaluation methods for human cell
            and animal applications.
  JOURNAL   Genes Cells. 2013 Feb 6. doi: 10.1111/gtc.12037.
  PUBMED    23388034
REFERENCE   2 (bases 1 to 3001)
  AUTHORS   .
  TITLE     Direct Submission
  JOURNAL   Exported May 12, 2021 from SnapGene Server 1.1.58
            http://www.snapgene.com
FEATURES             Location/Qualifiers
     source          1..3001
                     /organism="synthetic DNA construct"
                     /mol_type="other DNA"
     CDS             413..1204
                     /codon_start=1
                     /gene="aadA"
                     /product="aminoglycoside adenylyltransferase (Murphy,
                     1985)"
                     /label=SmR
                     /note="confers resistance to spectinomycin and
                     streptomycin"
                     /translation="MREAVIAEVSTQLSEVVGVIERHLEPTLLAVHLYGSAVDGGLKPH
                     SDIDLLVTVTVRLDETTRRALINDLLETSASPGESEILRAVEVTIVVHDDIIPWRYPAK
                     RELQFGEWQRNDILAGIFEPATIDIDLAILLTKAREHSVALVGPAAEELFDPVPEQDLF
                     EALNETLTLWNSPPDWAGDERNVVLTLSRIWYSAVTGKIAPKDVAADWAMERLPAQYQP
                     VILEARQAYLGQEEDRLASRADQLEEFVHYVKGEITKVVGK"
     rep_origin      1297..1885
                     /direction=RIGHT
                     /label=ori
                     /note="high-copy-number ColE1/pMB1/pBR322/pUC origin of
                     replication"
     primer_bind     1786..1805
                     /label=pBR322ori-F
                     /note="pBR322 origin, forward primer"
     primer_bind     2039..2056
                     /label=L4440
                     /note="L4440 vector, forward primer"
     terminator      2215..2242
                     /label=rrnB T2 terminator
                     /note="transcription terminator T2 from the E. coli rrnB
                     gene"
     terminator      2334..2420
                     /gene="Escherichia coli rrnB"
                     /label=rrnB T1 terminator
                     /note="transcription terminator T1 from the E. coli rrnB
                     gene"
     CDS             complement(2474..2851)
                     /codon_start=1
                     /gene="lacZ fragment"
                     /product="LacZ-alpha fragment of beta-galactosidase"
                     /label=lacZ-alpha
                     /translation="MTMITPSAQLTLTKGNKSWRTSRGGPVPNSPYSESYYARSLAVVL
                     QRRDWENPGVTQLNRLAAHPPFASWRNSEEARTDRPSQQLRSLNGEWDAPCSGAGLDSH
                     HLVRGQVQGETLKTGRRFTTS"
     primer_bind     2484..2500
                     /label=M13 fwd
                     /note="common sequencing primer, one of multiple similar
                     variants"
     primer_bind     2716..2732
                     /label=M13 fwd
                     /note="common sequencing primer, one of multiple similar
                     variants"
     primer_bind     2742..2761
                     /label=T7
                     /note="T7 promoter, forward primer"
     promoter        2742..2760
                     /label=T7 promoter
                     /note="promoter for bacteriophage T7 RNA polymerase"
     primer_bind     complement(2808..2828)
                     /label=T3
                     /note="T3 promoter, forward primer"
     promoter        complement(2808..2826)
                     /label=T3 promoter
                     /note="promoter for bacteriophage T3 RNA polymerase"
     primer_bind     complement(2847..2863)
                     /label=M13 rev
                     /note="common sequencing primer, one of multiple similar
                     variants"
     primer_bind     complement(2847..2863)
                     /label=M13 Reverse
                     /note="In lacZ gene. Also called M13-rev"
     primer_bind     complement(2860..2882)
                     /label=M13/pUC Reverse
                     /note="In lacZ gene"
     protein_bind    2871..2887
                     /label=lac operator
                     /bound_moiety="lac repressor encoded by lacI"
                     /note="The lac repressor binds to the lac operator to
                     inhibit transcription in E. coli. This inhibition can be
                     relieved by adding lactose or
                     isopropyl-beta-D-thiogalactopyranoside (IPTG)."
     promoter        complement(2895..2925)
                     /label=lac promoter
                     /note="promoter for the E. coli lac operon"
     protein_bind    2940..2961
                     /label=CAP binding site
                     /bound_moiety="E. coli catabolite activator protein"
                     /note="CAP binding activates transcription in the presence
                     of cAMP."
ORIGIN
        1 acggtgcagc ggctgttgcc ggtgctgtgc caggaccatg gcctgacgag acgtctagac
       61 cagccaggac agaaatgcct cgacttcgct gctacccaag gttgccgggt gacgcacacc
      121 gtggaaacgg atgaaggcac gaacccagtg gacataagcc tgttcggttc gtaagctgta
      181 atgcaagtag cgtatgcgct cacgcaactg gtccagaacc ttgaccgaac gcagcggtgg
      241 taacggcgca gtggcggttt tcatggcttg ttatgactgt ttttttgggg tacagtctat
      301 gcctcgggca tccaagcagc aagcgcgtta cgccgtgggt cgatgtttga tgttatggag
      361 cagcaacgat gttacgcagc agggcagtcg ccctaaaaca aagttaaaca ttatgaggga
      421 agcggtgatc gccgaagtat cgactcaact atcagaggta gttggcgtca tcgagcgcca
      481 tctcgaaccg acgttgctgg ccgtacattt gtacggctcc gcagtggatg gcggcctgaa
      541 gccacacagt gatattgatt tgctggttac ggtgaccgta aggcttgatg aaacaacgcg
      601 gcgagctttg atcaacgacc ttttggaaac ttcggcttcc cctggagaga gcgagattct
      661 ccgcgctgta gaagtcacca ttgttgtgca cgacgacatc attccgtggc gttatccagc
      721 taagcgcgaa ctgcaatttg gagaatggca gcgcaatgac attcttgcag gtatcttcga
      781 gccagccacg atcgacattg atctggctat cttgctgaca aaagcaagag aacatagcgt
      841 tgccttggta ggtccagcgg cggaggaact ctttgatccg gttcctgaac aggatctatt
      901 tgaggcgcta aatgaaacct taacgctatg gaactcgccg cccgactggg ctggcgatga
      961 gcgaaatgta gtgcttacgt tgtcccgcat ttggtacagc gcagtaaccg gcaaaatcgc
     1021 gccgaaggat gtcgctgccg actgggcaat ggagcgcctg ccggcccagt atcagcccgt
     1081 catacttgaa gctagacagg cttatcttgg acaagaagaa gatcgcttgg cctcgcgcgc
     1141 agatcagttg gaagaatttg tccactacgt gaaaggcgag atcaccaagg tagtcggcaa
     1201 ataaccctcg agccacccat gaccaaaatc ccttaacgtg agttacgcgt cgttccactg
     1261 agcgtcagac cccgtagaaa agatcaaagg atcttcttga gatccttttt ttctgcgcgt
     1321 aatctgctgc ttgcaaacaa aaaaaccacc gctaccagcg gtggtttgtt tgccggatca
     1381 agagctacca actctttttc cgaaggtaac tggcttcagc agagcgcaga taccaaatac
     1441 tgtccttcta gtgtagccgt agttaggcca ccacttcaag aactctgtag caccgcctac
     1501 atacctcgct ctgctaatcc tgttaccagt ggctgctgcc agtggcgata agtcgtgtct
     1561 taccgggttg gactcaagac gatagttacc ggataaggcg cagcggtcgg gctgaacggg
     1621 gggttcgtgc acacagccca gcttggagcg aacgacctac accgaactga gatacctaca
     1681 gcgtgagcat tgagaaagcg ccacgcttcc cgaagggaga aaggcggaca ggtatccggt
     1741 aagcggcagg gtcggaacag gagagcgcac gagggagctt ccagggggaa acgcctggta
     1801 tctttatagt cctgtcgggt ttcgccacct ctgacttgag cgtcgatttt tgtgatgctc
     1861 gtcagggggg cggagcctat ggaaaaacgc cagcaacgcg gcctttttac ggttcctggc
     1921 cttttgctgg ccttttgctc acatgttctt tcctgcgtta tcccctgatt ctgtggataa
     1981 ccgtattacc gcctttgagt gagctgatac cgctcgccgc agccgaacga ccgagcgcag
     2041 cgagtcagtg agcgaggaag cggaagagcg cccaatacgc aaaccgcctc tccccgcgcg
     2101 ttggccgatt cattaatgca gctggcacga caggtttccc gactggaaag cgggcagtga
     2161 gcgcaacgca attaatacgc gtaccgctag ccaggaagag tttgtagaaa cgcaaaaagg
     2221 ccatccgtca ggatggcctt ctgcttagtt tgatgcctgg cagtttatgg cgggcgtcct
     2281 gcccgccacc ctccgggccg ttgcttcaca acgttcaaat ccgctcccgg cggatttgtc
     2341 ctactcagga gagcgttcac cgacaaacaa cagataaaac gaaaggccca gtcttccgac
     2401 tgagcctttc gttttatttg atgcctggca gttccctact ctcgcgttaa cgctagcatg
     2461 gatgttttcc cagtcacgac gttgtaaaac gacggccagt cttaagcgtc tccccctgaa
     2521 cctgaccccg gaccaagtgg tggctatcga gaccggcgcc gctacagggc gcgtcccatt
     2581 cgccattcag gctgcgcaac tgttgggaag ggcgatcggt gcgggcctct tcgctattac
     2641 gccagctggc gaaaggggga tgtgctgcaa ggcgattaag ttgggtaacg ccagggtttt
     2701 cccagtcacg acgttgtaaa acgacggcca gtgagcgcgc gtaatacgac tcactatagg
     2761 gcgaattggg taccgggccc cccctcgagg tcctccagct tttgttccct ttagtgaggg
     2821 ttaattgcgc gcttggcgta atcatggtca tagctgtttc ctgtgtgaaa ttgttatccg
     2881 ctcacaattc cacacaacat acgagccgga agcataaagt gtaaagcctg gggtgcctaa
     2941 tgagtgagct aactcacatt aattgcgttg cgctcactgc ccgctttcca ccggtggtct
     3001 c
//
