>Addgene plasmid #43849 | pFUS_A2A | addgene partial sequence | sequence record 60701 | pCR8_F1 5'-ttgatgcctggcagttccct-3'
CCAGTCACGACGTTGTAAAACGACGGCCAGTCTTAAGCGTCTCCCCCTGAACCTGACCCCGGACCAAGTG
GTGGCTATCGAGACCGGCGCCGCTACAGGGCGCGTCCCATTCGCCATTCAGGCTGCGCAACTGTTGGGAA
GGGCGATCGGTGCGGGCCTCTTCGCTATTACGCCAGCTGGCGAAAGGGGGATGTGCTGCAAGGCGATTAA
GTTGGGTAACGCCAGGGTTTTCCCAGTCACGACGTTGTAAAACGACGGCCAGTGAGCGCGCGTAATACGA
CTCACTATAGGGCGAATTGGGTACCGGGCCCCCCCTCGAGGTCCTCCAGCTTTTGTTCCCTTTAGTGAGG
GTTAATTGCGCGCTTGGCGTAATCATGGTCATAGCTGTTTCCTGTGTGAAATTGTTATCCGCTCACAATT
CCACACAACATACGAGCCGGAAGCATAAAGTGTAAAGCCTGGGGTGCCTAATGAGTGAGCTAACTCACAT
TAATTGCGTTGCGCTCACTGCCCGCTTTCCACCGGTGGTCTCACGGTGCAGCGGCTGTTGCCGGTGCTGT
GCCAGGACCATGGCCTGACGAGACGTCTAGACCAGCCAGGACAGAAATGCCTCGACTTCGCTGCTACCCA
AGGTTGCCGGGTGACGCACACCGTGGAAACGGATGAAGGCACGAACCCAGTGGACATAAGCCTGTTCGGT
TCGTAAGCTGTAATGCAAGTAGCGTATGCGCTCACGCAACTGGTCCAGAACCTTGACCGAACGCA
