>Addgene plasmid #43849 | pFUS_A2A | addgene partial sequence | sequence record 80391 | pCR8_R1 5'-cgaaccgaacaggcttatgt-3'
GTGCGTCACCCGGCAACCTTGGGTAGCAGCGAAGTCGAGGCATTTCTGTCCTGGCTGGTCTAGACGTCTC
GTCAGGCCATGGTCCTGGCACAGCACCGGCAACAGCCGCTGCACCGTGAGACCACCGGTGGAAAGCGGGC
AGTGAGCGCAACGCAATTAATGTGAGTTAGCTCACTCATTAGGCACCCCAGGCTTTACACTTTATGCTTC
CGGCTCGTATGTTGTGTGGAATTGTGAGCGGATAACAATTTCACACAGGAAACAGCTATGACCATGATTA
CGCCAAGCGCGCAATTAACCCTCACTAAAGGGAACAAAAGCTGGAGGACCTCGAGGGGGGGCCCGGTACC
CAATTCGCCCTATAGTGAGTCGTATTACGCGCGCTCACTGGCCGTCGTTTTACAACGTCGTGACTGGGAA
AACCCTGGCGTTACCCAACTTAATCGCCTTGCAGCACATCCCCCTTTCGCCAGCTGGCGTAATAGCGAAG
AGGCCCGCACCGATCGCCCTTCCCAACAGTTGCGCAGCCTGAATGGCGAATGGGACGCGCCCTGTAGCGG
CGCCGGTCTCGATAGCCACCACTTGGTCCGGGGTCAGGTTCAGGGGGAGACGCTTAAGACTGGCCGTCGT
TTTACAACGTCGTGACTGGGAAAACATCCATGCTAGCGTTAACGCGAGAGTAGGGAACTGCCAGGCATCA
AATAAAACGAAAGGCTCAGTCGGAAGACTGGGCCTTTCGTTTTATCTGTTGTTTGTCGGTGAACGCTCTC
CTGAGTAGGACAAATCCGCCGGGAGCGGATTTGAACGTTGTGAAGCAACGGCCC
